Addgene plasmid #229697: GFP-α-cateninA+
Purpose: Transient expression of GFP-alpha-cateninA+ in mammalian cells; enhanced actin binding
Depositing lab: Alpha Yap. Depositing organization: University of Queensland. Publication: An E-cadherin-actin clutch translates the mechanical force of cortical flow for cell-cell contact to inhibit epithelial cell locomotion. Noordstra I, Hermoso MD, Schimmel L, Bonfim-Melo A, Currin-Ross D, Duong CN, Kalappurakkal JM, Morris RG, Vestweber D, Mayor S, Gordon E, Roca-Cusachs P, Yap AS. Dev Cell. 2023 Sep 25;58(18):1748-1763.e6. doi: 10.1016/j.devcel.2023.06.011. Epub 2023 Jul 21. PubMed 37480844.
Backbone
  Vector backbone: pEGFP-C1
  Backbone size w/o insert (bp): 4003
  Vector type: Mammalian Expression
Growth in bacteria
  Bacterial resistance: Kanamycin, 50 μg/mL
  Growth temperature: 37°C
  Growth strain: NEB Stable
  Copy number: High Copy
Gene/Insert
  Gene/Insert name: CTNNA1 (alpha-catenin) Human (alt name: MDBS2; MDPT2; CAP102)
  Species: H. sapiens (human)
  Insert size (bp): 3438
  Mutation: amino acids 670-673, RAIM--> GSGS
  Entrez Gene: CTNNA1 (a.k.a. CAP102, MDBS2, MDPT2)
  Promoter: CMV promoter
  Tag / fusion protein: EGFP (N terminal on insert)
  Cloning method: Gibson Cloning
Terms and licenses: Academic/Nonprofit Terms; Industry Terms: Not Available to Industry
How to cite: GFP-α-cateninA+ was a gift from Alpha Yap (Addgene plasmid # 229697 ; http://n2t.net/addgene:229697 ; RRID:Addgene_229697)
