[The description below was written by a language model from this plasmid's Addgene catalogue record and pLannotate feature annotations shown in this document.]
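Description:
GFP-α-cateninA+ is a mammalian expression plasmid built on the pEGFP-C1 backbone for transient expression of a GFP-tagged, actin-binding-enhanced variant of human α-catenin (CTNNA1). It replicates in E. coli from a high-copy ColE1/pUC-type origin and is selected with kanamycin. Selection relies on the Tn5 NeoR/KanR aminoglycoside phosphotransferase gene, which is driven by tandem promoters: a bacterial bla-type promoter for kanamycin resistance in bacteria and the SV40 enhancer/early promoter for G418 resistance in mammalian cells. The cassette is terminated by the HSV TK polyadenylation signal. An f1 origin for single-stranded DNA production is also present. Short annotated fragments of ble, SV40 large T antigen and the bGH poly(A) signal appear to be backbone remnants rather than functional elements.

The expression cassette uses the human CMV immediate-early enhancer and promoter to drive EGFP fused through a short multiple-cloning-site-derived linker to the N terminus of the CTNNA1 coding sequence, followed by the SV40 poly(A) signal. The insert was introduced by Gibson assembly. The listed insert size is larger than the annotated CTNNA1 open reading frame and roughly matches EGFP plus CTNNA1 together. α-Catenin associates with the cytoplasmic cadherin–catenin complex and links it to the actin cytoskeleton at adherens junctions. In this "A+" variant, residues 670–673 are changed from RAIM to GSGS, a substitution the record describes as enhancing actin binding. The construct lets the mutant protein be visualised by fluorescence in live or fixed cells. The associated work concerns how E-cadherin–actin coupling transmits cortical flow forces at cell–cell contacts to inhibit epithelial cell locomotion.
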