Features (pLannotate 1.2.2; 16 found; start..end, strand, type, name):
     61..364     +  enhancer       CMV enhancer: human cytomegalovirus immediate early enhancer
    365..568     +  promoter       CMV promoter: human cytomegalovirus (CMV) immediate early promoter
    613..1329    +  CDS            EGFP: EGFP is a basic (constitutively fluorescent) green fluorescent protein published in 1996, derived from Aequorea victoria. It is reported to be a rapidly-maturing weak dimer with moderate acid sensitivity.
   1330..1352    +  misc_feature   MCS (fragment): multiple cloning site
   1354..4071    +  CDS            CTNNA1: CTNA1_HUMAN - Experimental evidence at protein level: Swiss-Prot protein existence level 1. Associates with the cytoplasmic domain of a variety of cadherins. The association of catenins to cadherins produces a complex which is linked to the actin filament network, and which seems to be of primary importance for cadherins cell-adhesion properties. Can associate with both E- and N-cadherins. Originally believed to be a stable component of E-cadherin/catenin adhesion complexes and to mediate the linkage of cadherins to the actin cytoskeleton at adherens junctions. In contrast, cortical actin was
   4075..4105    +  misc_feature   MCS (fragment): multiple cloning site
   4122..4206    +  CDS            large T antigen (fragment): large T antigen from SV40 (simian virus 40)
   4229..4350    +  polyA_signal   SV40 poly(A) signal: SV40 polyadenylation signal
   4384..4812    -  rep_origin     f1 ori (sequence partly withheld): f1 bacteriophage origin of replication; arrow indicates direction of (+) strand synthesis
   4839..4943    +  promoter       AmpR promoter: bla
   4945..5302    +  promoter       SV40 promoter: SV40 enhancer and early promoter
   5337..6131    +  CDS            NeoR/KanR: aminoglycoside phosphotransferase from Tn5; aph(3')-II (or nptII); confers resistance to neomycin, kanamycin, and G418 (Geneticin®)
   6152..6304    +  CDS            ble (fragment): BLE_KLEPN - Experimental evidence at protein level: Swiss-Prot protein existence level 1. Binding protein with a strong affinity to the bleomycin family of antibiotics. Binds to CL990; an antimitotic-antibiotic compound. From Klebsiella pneumoniae.
   6363..6410    +  polyA_signal   HSV TK poly(A) signal: herpes simplex virus thymidine kinase polyadenylation signal (Cole and Stacy, 1985)
   6501..6517    -  polyA_signal   bGH poly(A) signal (fragment): bovine growth hormone polyadenylation signal
   6739..7327    +  rep_origin     ori: high-copy-number ColE1/pMB1/pBR322/pUC origin of replication
>Addgene plasmid #229697 | GFP-α-cateninA+ | addgene full sequence | sequence record 458274 | Addgene NGS Result
TAGTTATTAATAGTAATCAATTACGGGGTCATTAGTTCATAGCCCATATATGGAGTTCCGCGTTACATAA
CTTACGGTAAATGGCCCGCCTGGCTGACCGCCCAACGACCCCCGCCCATTGACGTCAATAATGACGTATG
TTCCCATAGTAACGCCAATAGGGACTTTCCATTGACGTCAATGGGTGGAGTATTTACGGTAAACTGCCCA
CTTGGCAGTACATCAAGTGTATCATATGCCAAGTACGCCCCCTATTGACGTCAATGACGGTAAATGGCCC
GCCTGGCATTATGCCCAGTACATGACCTTATGGGACTTTCCTACTTGGCAGTACATCTACGTATTAGTCA
TCGCTATTACCATGGTGATGCGGTTTTGGCAGTACATCAATGGGCGTGGATAGCGGTTTGACTCACGGGG
ATTTCCAAGTCTCCACCCCATTGACGTCAATGGGAGTTTGTTTTGGCACCAAAATCAACGGGACTTTCCA
AAATGTCGTAACAACTCCGCCCCATTGACGCAAATGGGCGGTAGGCGTGTACGGTGGGAGGTCTATATAA
GCAGAGCTGGTTTAGTGAACCGTCAGATCCGCTAGCGCTACCGGTCGCCACCATGGTGAGCAAGGGCGAG
GAGCTGTTCACCGGGGTGGTGCCCATCCTGGTCGAGCTGGACGGCGACGTAAACGGCCACAAGTTCAGCG
TGTCCGGCGAGGGCGAGGGCGATGCCACCTACGGCAAGCTGACCCTGAAGTTCATCTGCACCACCGGCAA
GCTGCCCGTGCCCTGGCCCACCCTCGTGACCACCCTGACCTACGGCGTGCAGTGCTTCAGCCGCTACCCC
GACCACATGAAGCAGCACGACTTCTTCAAGTCCGCCATGCCCGAAGGCTACGTCCAGGAGCGCACCATCT
TCTTCAAGGACGACGGCAACTACAAGACCCGCGCCGAGGTGAAGTTCGAGGGCGACACCCTGGTGAACCG
CATCGAGCTGAAGGGCATCGACTTCAAGGAGGACGGCAACATCCTGGGGCACAAGCTGGAGTACAACTAC
AACAGCCACAACGTCTATATCATGGCCGACAAGCAGAAGAACGGCATCAAGGTGAACTTCAAGATCCGCC
ACAACATCGAGGACGGCAGCGTGCAGCTCGCCGACCACTACCAGCAGAACACCCCCATCGGCGACGGCCC
CGTGCTGCTGCCCGACAACCACTACCTGAGCACCCAGTCCGCCCTGAGCAAAGACCCCAACGAGAAGCGC
GATCACATGGTCCTGCTGGAGTTCGTGACCGCCGCCGGGATCACTCTCGGCATGGACGAGCTGTACAAGT
CCGGACTCAGATCTCGAGCTCATATGACTGCTGTCCATGCAGGCAACATAAACTTCAAGTGGGATCCTAA
AAGTCTAGAGATCAGGACTCTGGCAGTTGAGAGACTGTTGGAGCCTCTTGTTACACAGGTTACAACCCTT
GTAAACACCAATAGTAAAGGGCCCTCTAATAAGAAGAGAGGTCGTTCTAAGAAGGCCCATGTTTTGGCTG
CATCTGTTGAACAAGCAACTGAGAATTTCTTGGAGAAGGGGGATAAAATTGCGAAGGAGAGCCAGTTTCT
CAAGGAGGAGCTTGTGGCTGCTGTAGAAGATGTTCGAAAACAAGGTGATTTGATGAAGGCTGCTGCAGGA
GAGTTCGCAGATGATCCCTGCTCTTCTGTGAAGCGAGGCAACATGGTTCGGGCAGCTCGAGCTTTGCTCT
CTGCTGTTACCCGGTTGCTGATTTTGGCTGACATGGCAGATGTCTACAAATTACTTGTTCAGCTGAAAGT
TGTGGAAGATGGTATCTTGAAGTTGAGGAATGCTGGCAATGAACAAGACTTAGGAATCCAGTATAAAGCC
CTAAAACCTGAAGTGGATAAGCTGAACATTATGGCAGCCAAAAGACAACAGGAATTGAAAGATGTTGGCC
ATCGTGATCAGATGGCTGCAGCTAGAGGAATCCTGCAGAAGAACGTTCCGATCCTCTATACTGCATCCCA
GGCATGCCTACAGCACCCTGATGTCGCAGCCTATAAGGCCAACAGGGACCTGATATACAAGCAGCTGCAG
CAGGCGGTCACAGGCATTTCCAATGCAGCCCAGGCCACTGCCTCAGACGATGCCTCACAGCACCAGGGTG
GAGGAGGAGGAGAACTGGCATATGCACTCAATAACTTTGACAAACAAATCATTGTGGACCCCTTGAGCTT
CAGCGAGGAGCGCTTTAGGCCTTCCCTGGAGGAGCGTCTGGAAAGCATCATTAGTGGGGCTGCCTTGATG
GCCGACTCGTCCTGCACGCGTGATGACCGTCGTGAGCGAATTGTGGCAGAGTGTAATGCTGTCCGCCAGG
CCCTGCAGGACCTGCTTTCGGAGTACATGGGCAATGCTGGACGTAAAGAAAGAAGTGATGCACTCAATTC
TGCAATAGATAAAATGACCAAGAAGACCAGGGACTTGCGTAGACAGCTCCGCAAAGCTGTCATGGACCAC
GTTTCAGATTCTTTCCTGGAAACCAATGTTCCACTTTTGGTATTGATTGAAGCTGCAAAGAATGGAAATG
AGAAAGAAGTTAAGGAGTATGCCCAAGTTTTCCGTGAACATGCCAACAAATTGATTGAGGTTGCCAACTT
GGCCTGTTCCATCTCAAATAATGAAGAAGGTGTAAAGCTTGTTCGAATGTCTGCAAGCCAGTTAGAAGCC
CTCTGTCCTCAGGTTATTAATGCTGCACTGGCTTTAGCAGCAAAACCACAGAGTAAACTGGCCCAAGAGA
ACATGGATCTTTTTAAAGAACAATGGGAAAAACAAGTCCGTGTTCTCACAGATGCTGTCGATGACATTAC
TTCCATTGATGACTTCTTGGCTGTCTCAGAGAATCACATTTTGGAAGATGTGAACAAATGTGTCATTGCT
CTCCAAGAGAAGGATGTGGATGGCCTGGACCGCACAGCTGGTGCAATTCGAGGCCGGGCAGCCCGGGTCA
TTCACGTAGTCACCTCAGAGATGGACAACTATGAGCCAGGAGTCTACACAGAGAAGGTTCTGGAAGCCAC
TAAGCTGCTCTCCAACACAGTCATGCCACGTTTTACTGAGCAAGTAGAAGCAGCCGTGGAAGCCCTCAGC
TCGGACCCTGCCCAGCCCATGGATGAGAATGAGTTTATCGATGCTTCCCGCCTGGTATATGATGGCATCC
GGGACATCAGGAAAGCAGTGCTGATGATAAGGACCCCTGAGGAGTTGGATGACTCTGACTTTGAGACAGA
AGATTTTGATGTCAGAAGCAGGACGAGCGTCCAGACAGAAGACGATCAGCTGATAGCTGGCCAGAGTGCC
GGGAGTGGCAGTGCTCAGCTTCCCCAGGAGCAAAAAGCGAAGATTGCGGAACAGGTGGCCAGCTTCCAGG
AAGAAAAGAGCAAGCTGGATGCTGAAGTGTCCAAATGGGACGACAGTGGCAATGACATCATTGTGCTGGC
CAAGCAGATGTGCATGATTATGATGGAGATGACAGACTTTACCCGAGGTAAAGGACCACTCAAAAATACA
TCGGATGTCATCAGTGCTGCCAAGAAAATTGCTGAGGCAGGATCCAGGATGGACAAGCTTGGCCGCACCA
TTGCAGACCATTGCCCCGACTCGGCTTGCAAGCAGGACCTGCTGGCCTACCTGCAACGCATCGCCCTCTA
CTGCCACCAGCTGAACATCTGCAGCAAGGTCAAGGCCGAGGTGCAGAATCTCGGCGGGGAGCTTGTTGTC
TCTGGGGTGGACAGCGCCATGTCCCTGATCCAGGCAGCCAAGAACTTGATGAATGCTGTGGTGCAGACAG
TGAAGGCATCCTACGTCGCCTCTACCAAATACCAAAAGTCACAGGGTATGGCTTCCCTCAACCTTCCTGC
TGTGTCATGGAAGATGAAGGCACCAGAGAAAAAGCCATTGGTGAAGAGAGAGAAACAGGATGAGACACAG
ACCAAGATTAAACGGGCATCTCAGAAGAAGCACGTGAACCCGGTGCAGGCCCTCAGCGAGTTCAAAGCTA
TGGACAGCATCTAATGCAGTCGACGGTACCGCGGGCCCGGGATCCACCGGATCTAGATAACTGATCATAA
TCAGCCATACCACATTTGTAGAGGTTTTACTTGCTTTAAAAAACCTCCCACACCTCCCCCTGAACCTGAA
ACATAAAATGAATGCAATTGTTGTTGTTAACTTGTTTATTGCAGCTTATAATGGTTACAAATAAAGCAAT
AGCATCACAAATTTCACAAATAAAGCATTTTTTTCACTGCATTCTAGTTGTGGTTTGTCCAAACTCATCA
ATGTATCTTAACGCGTAAATTGTAAGCGTTAATATTTTGTTAAAATTCGCGTTAAATTTTTGTTAAATCA
GCTCATTTTTTAACCAATAGGCCGAAATCGGCAAAATCCCTTATAAATCAAAAGAATAGACCGAGATAGG
GT
[37 nt withheld, positions 4483-4519]
AAAGAACGTGGACTCCAACGTCAAAGG
[49 nt withheld, positions 4547-4595]
T
[91 nt withheld, positions 4597-4687]
G
[124 nt withheld, positions 4689-4812]
CAGGTGGCACTTTTCGGGGAAATGTGCGCGGAACCCCTATTTGTTTATTTTTCTAAATACATTCAAATAT
GTATCCGCTCATGAGACAATAACCCTGATAAATGCTTCAATAATATTGAAAAAGGAAGAGTCCTGAGGCG
GAAAGAACCAGCTGTGGAATGTGTGTCAGTTAGGGTGTGGAAAGTCCCCAGGCTCCCCAGCAGGCAGAAG
TATGCAAAGCATGCATCTCAATTAGTCAGCAACCAGGTGTGGAAAGTCCCCAGGCTCCCCAGCAGGCAGA
AGTATGCAAAGCATGCATCTCAATTAGTCAGCAACCATAGTCCCGCCCCTAACTCCGCCCATCCCGCCCC
TAACTCCGCCCAGTTCCGCCCATTCTCCGCCCCATGGCTGACTAATTTTTTTTATTTATGCAGAGGCCGA
GGCCGCCTCGGCCTCTGAGCTATTCCAGAAGTAGTGAGGAGGCTTTTTTGGAGGCCTAGGCTTTTGCAAA
GATCGATCAAGAGACAGGATGAGGATCGTTTCGCATGATTGAACAAGATGGATTGCACGCAGGTTCTCCG
GCCGCTTGGGTGGAGAGGCTATTCGGCTATGACTGGGCACAACAGACAATCGGCTGCTCTGATGCCGCCG
TGTTCCGGCTGTCAGCGCAGGGGCGCCCGGTTCTTTTTGTCAAGACCGACCTGTCCGGTGCCCTGAATGA
ACTGCAAGACGAGGCAGCGCGGCTATCGTGGCTGGCCACGACGGGCGTTCCTTGCGCAGCTGTGCTCGAC
GTTGTCACTGAAGCGGGAAGGGACTGGCTGCTATTGGGCGAAGTGCCGGGGCAGGATCTCCTGTCATCTC
ACCTTGCTCCTGCCGAGAAAGTATCCATCATGGCTGATGCAATGCGGCGGCTGCATACGCTTGATCCGGC
TACCTGCCCATTCGACCACCAAGCGAAACATCGCATCGAGCGAGCACGTACTCGGATGGAAGCCGGTCTT
GTCGATCAGGATGATCTGGACGAAGAGCATCAGGGGCTCGCGCCAGCCGAACTGTTCGCCAGGCTCAAGG
CGAGCATGCCCGACGGCGAGGATCTCGTCGTGACCCATGGCGATGCCTGCTTGCCGAATATCATGGTGGA
AAATGGCCGCTTTTCTGGATTCATCGACTGTGGCCGGCTGGGTGTGGCGGACCGCTATCAGGACATAGCG
TTGGCTACCCGTGATATTGCTGAAGAGCTTGGCGGCGAATGGGCTGACCGCTTCCTCGTGCTTTACGGTA
TCGCCGCTCCCGATTCGCAGCGCATCGCCTTCTATCGCCTTCTTGACGAGTTCTTCTGAGCGGGACTCTG
GGGTTCGAAATGACCGACCAAGCGACGCCCAACCTGCCATCACGAGATTTCGATTCCACCGCCGCCTTCT
ATGAAAGGTTGGGCTTCGGAATCGTTTTCCGGGACGCCGGCTGGATGATCCTCCAGCGCGGGGATCTCAT
GCTGGAGTTCTTCGCCCACCCTAGGGGGAGGCTAACTGAAACACGGAAGGAGACAATACCGGAAGGAACC
CGCGCTATGACGGCAATAAAAAGACAGAATAAAACGCACGGTGTTGGGTCGTTTGTTCATAAACGCGGGG
TTCGGTCCCAGGGCTGGCACTCTGTCGATACCCCACCGAGACCCCATTGGGGCCAATACGCCCGCGTTTC
TTCCTTTTCCCCACCCCACCCCCCAAGTTCGGGTGAAGGCCCAGGGCTCGCAGCCAACGTCGGGGCGGCA
GGCCCTGCCATAGCCTCAGGTTACTCATATATACTTTAGATTGATTTAAAACTTCATTTTTAATTTAAAA
GGATCTAGGTGAAGATCCTTTTTGATAATCTCATGACCAAAATCCCTTAACGTGAGTTTTCGTTCCACTG
AGCGTCAGACCCCGTAGAAAAGATCAAAGGATCTTCTTGAGATCCTTTTTTTCTGCGCGTAATCTGCTGC
TTGCAAACAAAAAAACCACCGCTACCAGCGGTGGTTTGTTTGCCGGATCAAGAGCTACCAACTCTTTTTC
CGAAGGTAACTGGCTTCAGCAGAGCGCAGATACCAAATACTGTTCTTCTAGTGTAGCCGTAGTTAGGCCA
CCACTTCAAGAACTCTGTAGCACCGCCTACATACCTCGCTCTGCTAATCCTGTTACCAGTGGCTGCTGCC
AGTGGCGATAAGTCGTGTCTTACCGGGTTGGACTCAAGACGATAGTTACCGGATAAGGCGCAGCGGTCGG
GCTGAACGGGGGGTTCGTGCACACAGCCCAGCTTGGAGCGAACGACCTACACCGAACTGAGATACCTACA
GCGTGAGCTATGAGAAAGCGCCACGCTTCCCGAAGGGAGAAAGGCGGACAGGTATCCGGTAAGCGGCAGG
GTCGGAACAGGAGAGCGCACGAGGGAGCTTCCAGGGGGAAACGCCTGGTATCTTTATAGTCCTGTCGGGT
TTCGCCACCTCTGACTTGAGCGTCGATTTTTGTGATGCTCGTCAGGGGGGCGGAGCCTATGGAAAAACGC
CAGCAACGCGGCCTTTTTACGGTTCCTGGCCTTTTGCTGGCCTTTTGCTCACATGTTCTTTCCTGCGTTA
TCCCCTGATTCTGTGGATAACCGTATTACCGCCATGCAT
